>Addgene plasmid #83422 | pEGFP-Rab21-Q76L (CA) | depositor full sequence | sequence record 159111 | pEGFP-Rab21-Q76L (CA) sequence 5358 bps
CTAGATAACTGATCATAATCAGCCATACCACATTTGTAGAGGTTTTACTTGCTTTAAAAAACCTCCCACA
CCTCCCCCTGAACCTGAAACATAAAATGAATGCAATTGTTGTTGTTAACTTGTTTATTGCAGCTTATAAT
GGTTACAAATAAAGCAATAGCATCACAAATTTCACAAATAAAGCATTTTTTTCACTGCATTCTAGTTGTG
GTTTGTCCAAACTCATCAATGTATCTTAACGCGTAAATTGTAAGCGTTAATATTTTGTTAAAATTCGCGT
TAAATTTTTGTTAAATCAGCTCATTTTTTAACCAATAGGCCGAAATCGGCAAAATCCCTTATAAATCAAA
AGAATAGACCGAGATAGGGT
[37 nt withheld, positions 371-407]
AAAGAACGTGGACTCCAACGTCAAAGG
[49 nt withheld, positions 435-483]
T
[91 nt withheld, positions 485-575]
G
[124 nt withheld, positions 577-700]
CAGGTGGCACTTTTCGGGGAAATGTGCGCGGAACCCCTATTTGTTTATTTTTCTAAATACATTCAAATAT
GTATCCGCTCATGAGACAATAACCCTGATAAATGCTTCAATAATATTGAAAAAGGAAGAGTCCTGAGGCG
GAAAGAACCAGCTGTGGAATGTGTGTCAGTTAGGGTGTGGAAAGTCCCCAGGCTCCCCAGCAGGCAGAAG
TATGCAAAGCATGCATCTCAATTAGTCAGCAACCAGGTGTGGAAAGTCCCCAGGCTCCCCAGCAGGCAGA
AGTATGCAAAGCATGCATCTCAATTAGTCAGCAACCATAGTCCCGCCCCTAACTCCGCCCATCCCGCCCC
TAACTCCGCCCAGTTCCGCCCATTCTCCGCCCCATGGCTGACTAATTTTTTTTATTTATGCAGAGGCCGA
GGCCGCCTCGGCCTCTGAGCTATTCCAGAAGTAGTGAGGAGGCTTTTTTGGAGGCCTAGGCTTTTGCAAA
GATCGATCAAGAGACAGGATGAGGATCGTTTCGCATGATTGAACAAGATGGATTGCACGCAGGTTCTCCG
GCCGCTTGGGTGGAGAGGCTATTCGGCTATGACTGGGCACAACAGACAATCGGCTGCTCTGATGCCGCCG
TGTTCCGGCTGTCAGCGCAGGGGCGCCCGGTTCTTTTTGTCAAGACCGACCTGTCCGGTGCCCTGAATGA
ACTGCAAGACGAGGCAGCGCGGCTATCGTGGCTGGCCACGACGGGCGTTCCTTGCGCAGCTGTGCTCGAC
GTTGTCACTGAAGCGGGAAGGGACTGGCTGCTATTGGGCGAAGTGCCGGGGCAGGATCTCCTGTCATCTC
ACCTTGCTCCTGCCGAGAAAGTATCCATCATGGCTGATGCAATGCGGCGGCTGCATACGCTTGATCCGGC
TACCTGCCCATTCGACCACCAAGCGAAACATCGCATCGAGCGAGCACGTACTCGGATGGAAGCCGGTCTT
GTCGATCAGGATGATCTGGACGAAGAGCATCAGGGGCTCGCGCCAGCCGAACTGTTCGCCAGGCTCAAGG
CGAGCATGCCCGACGGCGAGGATCTCGTCGTGACCCATGGCGATGCCTGCTTGCCGAATATCATGGTGGA
AAATGGCCGCTTTTCTGGATTCATCGACTGTGGCCGGCTGGGTGTGGCGGACCGCTATCAGGACATAGCG
TTGGCTACCCGTGATATTGCTGAAGAGCTTGGCGGCGAATGGGCTGACCGCTTCCTCGTGCTTTACGGTA
TCGCCGCTCCCGATTCGCAGCGCATCGCCTTCTATCGCCTTCTTGACGAGTTCTTCTGAGCGGGACTCTG
GGGTTCGAAATGACCGACCAAGCGACGCCCAACCTGCCATCACGAGATTTCGATTCCACCGCCGCCTTCT
ATGAAAGGTTGGGCTTCGGAATCGTTTTCCGGGACGCCGGCTGGATGATCCTCCAGCGCGGGGATCTCAT
GCTGGAGTTCTTCGCCCACCCTAGGGGGAGGCTAACTGAAACACGGAAGGAGACAATACCGGAAGGAACC
CGCGCTATGACGGCAATAAAAAGACAGAATAAAACGCACGGTGTTGGGTCGTTTGTTCATAAACGCGGGG
TTCGGTCCCAGGGCTGGCACTCTGTCGATACCCCACCGAGACCCCATTGGGGCCAATACGCCCGCGTTTC
TTCCTTTTCCCCACCCCACCCCCCAAGTTCGGGTGAAGGCCCAGGGCTCGCAGCCAACGTCGGGGCGGCA
GGCCCTGCCATAGCCTCAGGTTACTCATATATACTTTAGATTGATTTAAAACTTCATTTTTAATTTAAAA
GGATCTAGGTGAAGATCCTTTTTGATAATCTCATGACCAAAATCCCTTAACGTGAGTTTTCGTTCCACTG
AGCGTCAGACCCCGTAGAAAAGATCAAAGGATCTTCTTGAGATCCTTTTTTTCTGCGCGTAATCTGCTGC
TTGCAAACAAAAAAACCACCGCTACCAGCGGTGGTTTGTTTGCCGGATCAAGAGCTACCAACTCTTTTTC
CGAAGGTAACTGGCTTCAGCAGAGCGCAGATACCAAATACTGTCCTTCTAGTGTAGCCGTAGTTAGGCCA
CCACTTCAAGAACTCTGTAGCACCGCCTACATACCTCGCTCTGCTAATCCTGTTACCAGTGGCTGCTGCC
AGTGGCGATAAGTCGTGTCTTACCGGGTTGGACTCAAGACGATAGTTACCGGATAAGGCGCAGCGGTCGG
GCTGAACGGGGGGTTCGTGCACACAGCCCAGCTTGGAGCGAACGACCTACACCGAACTGAGATACCTACA
GCGTGAGCTATGAGAAAGCGCCACGCTTCCCGAAGGGAGAAAGGCGGACAGGTATCCGGTAAGCGGCAGG
GTCGGAACAGGAGAGCGCACGAGGGAGCTTCCAGGGGGAAACGCCTGGTATCTTTATAGTCCTGTCGGGT
TTCGCCACCTCTGACTTGAGCGTCGATTTTTGTGATGCTCGTCAGGGGGGCGGAGCCTATGGAAAAACGC
CAGCAACGCGGCCTTTTTACGGTTCCTGGCCTTTTGCTGGCCTTTTGCTCACATGTTCTTTCCTGCGTTA
TCCCCTGATTCTGTGGATAACCGTATTACCGCCATGCATTAGTTATTAATAGTAATCAATTACGGGGTCA
TTAGTTCATAGCCCATATATGGAGTTCCGCGTTACATAACTTACGGTAAATGGCCCGCCTGGCTGACCGC
CCAACGACCCCCGCCCATTGACGTCAATAATGACGTATGTTCCCATAGTAACGCCAATAGGGACTTTCCA
TTGACGTCAATGGGTGGAGTATTTACGGTAAACTGCCCACTTGGCAGTACATCAAGTGTATCATATGCCA
AGTACGCCCCCTATTGACGTCAATGACGGTAAATGGCCCGCCTGGCATTATGCCCAGTACATGACCTTAT
GGGACTTTCCTACTTGGCAGTACATCTACGTATTAGTCATCGCTATTACCATGGTGATGCGGTTTTGGCA
GTACATCAATGGGCGTGGATAGCGGTTTGACTCACGGGGATTTCCAAGTCTCCACCCCATTGACGTCAAT
GGGAGTTTGTTTTGGCACCAAAATCAACGGGACTTTCCAAAATGTCGTAACAACTCCGCCCCATTGACGC
AAATGGGCGGTAGGCGTGTACGGTGGGAGGTCTATATAAGCAGAGCTGGTTTAGTGAACCGTCAGATCCG
CTAGCGCTACCGGTCGCCACCATGGTGAGCAAGGGCGAGGAGCTGTTCACCGGGGTGGTGCCCATCCTGG
TCGAGCTGGACGGCGACGTAAACGGCCACAAGTTCAGCGTGTCCGGCGAGGGCGAGGGCGATGCCACCTA
CGGCAAGCTGACCCTGAAGTTCATCTGCACCACCGGCAAGCTGCCCGTGCCCTGGCCCACCCTCGTGACC
ACCCTGACCTACGGCGTGCAGTGCTTCAGCCGCTACCCCGACCACATGAAGCAGCACGACTTCTTCAAGT
CCGCCATGCCCGAAGGCTACGTCCAGGAGCGCACCATCTTCTTCAAGGACGACGGCAACTACAAGACCCG
CGCCGAGGTGAAGTTCGAGGGCGACACCCTGGTGAACCGCATCGAGCTGAAGGGCATCGACTTCAAGGAG
GACGGCAACATCCTGGGGCACAAGCTGGAGTACAACTACAACAGCCACAACGTCTATATCATGGCCGACA
AGCAGAAGAACGGCATCAAGGTGAACTTCAAGATCCGCCACAACATCGAGGACGGCAGCGTGCAGCTCGC
CGACCACTACCAGCAGAACACCCCCATCGGCGACGGCCCCGTGCTGCTGCCCGACAACCACTACCTGAGC
ACCCAGTCCGCCCTGAGCAAAGACCCCAACGAGAAGCGCGATCACATGGTCCTGCTGGAGTTCGTGACCG
CCGCCGGGATCACTCTCGGCATGGACGAGCTGTACAAGTCCGGACTCAGATCTCGAGCTCAAGCTTCGAT
GGCTGCGGCCGGCGGCGGGGCGGCGGCGGCGGCGGGCCGAGCCTACTCCTTCAAGGTGGTGCTGCTCGGG
GAAGGCTGCGTGGGGAAGACGTCGCTGGTGCTGCGCTACTGCGAGAACAAGTTCAACGACAAGCACATCA
CCACCCTGCAGGCATCTTTCTTAACAAAGAAGTTAAATATTGGTGGAAAAAGAGTAAACCTTGCCATATG
GGACACAGCAGGTCTGGAGAGATTCCACGCACTGGGCCCAATTTACTACCGAGATTCGAACGGAGCTATT
TTAGTTTATGATGTAACGGATGAAGATTCCTTTCAGAAGGTAAAAAACTGGGTCAAAGAATTACGAAAAA
TGTTGGGAAATGAGATCTGTTTGTGTATAGTTGGTAATAAAATAGACTTGGAAAAGGAGAGGCACGTCTC
TATTCAAGAAGCAGAATCGTATGCAGAGTCTGTGGGAGCCAAGCATTACCATACTTCCGCTAAACAGAAC
AAAGGCATTGAGGAGCTCTTTCTCGACCTTTGTAAAAGAATGATAGAGACAGCCCAGGTGGATGAGAGAG
CAAAAGGCAATGGCTCGAGTCAAGCCGGGGCTGCAAGGCGAGGTGTGCAGATCATCGACGACGAGCCTCA
AGCTCAGAGCAGCGGAGGGTGCTGTTCCTCCGGCTAAT
Features (pLannotate 1.2.2; 15 found; start..end, strand, type, name):
     10..94      +  CDS            large T antigen (fragment): large T antigen from SV40 (simian virus 40)
    117..238     +  polyA_signal   SV40 poly(A) signal: SV40 polyadenylation signal
    272..700     -  rep_origin     f1 ori (sequence partly withheld): f1 bacteriophage origin of replication; arrow indicates direction of (+) strand synthesis
    727..831     +  promoter       AmpR promoter: bla
    833..1190    +  promoter       SV40 promoter: SV40 enhancer and early promoter
   1225..2019    +  CDS            NeoR/KanR: aminoglycoside phosphotransferase from Tn5; aph(3')-II (or nptII); confers resistance to neomycin, kanamycin, and G418 (Geneticin®)
   2040..2192    +  CDS            ble (fragment): BLE_KLEPN - Experimental evidence at protein level: Swiss-Prot protein existence level 1. Binding protein with a strong affinity to the bleomycin family of antibiotics. Binds to CL990; an antimitotic-antibiotic compound. From Klebsiella pneumoniae.
   2251..2298    +  polyA_signal   HSV TK poly(A) signal: herpes simplex virus thymidine kinase polyadenylation signal (Cole and Stacy, 1985)
   2389..2405    -  polyA_signal   bGH poly(A) signal (fragment): bovine growth hormone polyadenylation signal
   2627..3215    +  rep_origin     ori: high-copy-number ColE1/pMB1/pBR322/pUC origin of replication
   3390..3693    +  enhancer       CMV enhancer: human cytomegalovirus immediate early enhancer
   3694..3897    +  promoter       CMV promoter: human cytomegalovirus (CMV) immediate early promoter
   3942..4658    +  CDS            EGFP: EGFP is a basic (constitutively fluorescent) green fluorescent protein published in 1996, derived from Aequorea victoria. It is reported to be a rapidly-maturing weak dimer with moderate acid sensitivity.
   4659..4689    +  misc_feature   MCS (fragment): multiple cloning site
   4689..5354    +  CDS            Rab21: RAB21_MOUSE - Experimental evidence at protein level: Swiss-Prot protein existence level 1. Small GTPase involved in membrane trafficking control (PubMed:16754960, PubMed:18804435). Regulates integrin internalization and recycling, but does not influence the traffic of endosomally translocated receptors in general (PubMed:16754960). As a result, may regulate cell adhesion and migration (PubMed:16754960). During the mitosis of adherent cells, controls the endosomal trafficking of integrins which is required for the successful completion of cytokinesis (PubMed:18804435). Involved in neurite grow
