[The description below was written by a language model from this plasmid's Addgene catalogue record and pLannotate feature annotations shown in this document.]
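Description:
pEGFP-Rab21-Q76L (CA) is a mammalian expression plasmid of 5,358 bp built on the pEGFP-C1 backbone, encoding mouse Rab21 fused at its N terminus to EGFP. It replicates in E. coli from a high-copy ColE1/pUC-type origin and also carries an f1 origin. Selection relies on a single NeoR/KanR (Tn5 aminoglycoside phosphotransferase) gene placed behind tandem bacterial (bla-type) and SV40 early promoters and followed by an HSV TK polyadenylation signal. This arrangement gives kanamycin resistance in bacteria and allows G418 selection of transfected mammalian cells. Short matches annotated as ble, bGH poly(A) and SV40 large T antigen are fragments, most likely residual backbone sequence rather than functional parts.

The expression cassette consists of the human CMV immediate early enhancer and promoter driving the EGFP coding sequence. EGFP continues through a short remnant of the multiple cloning site into the Rab21 open reading frame, and the transcript ends at the SV40 poly(A) signal. The insert was cloned between HindIII and XbaI sites and was derived from the parental pEGFP-Rab21 by site-directed mutagenesis, changing glutamine 76 to leucine. According to the record, this substitution impairs GTP hydrolysis, leaving the small GTPase GTP-locked and constitutively active.

Rab21 is a membrane-trafficking GTPase implicated in integrin internalization and recycling, and through this in cell adhesion and migration. The construct is therefore suited to expressing a fluorescent, active-state Rab21 in cultured mammalian cells, for example to follow its endosomal localization by live or fixed imaging. It can also be used to compare the effects of constitutive activation with wild-type Rab21 in studies of beta1-integrin traffic.
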