Addgene plasmid #83422: pEGFP-Rab21-Q76L (CA)
Purpose: Mouse Rab21 mutant that has defects in GTP hydrolysis (GTP-locked, constitutively active). Generated from pEGFP-Rab21 by site-directed mutagenesis.
Depositing lab: Johanna Ivaska. Depositing organization: University of Turku. Publication: Small GTPase Rab21 regulates cell adhesion and controls endosomal traffic of beta1-integrins. Pellinen T, Arjonen A, Vuoriluoto K, Kallio K, Fransen JA, Ivaska J. J Cell Biol. 2006 Jun 5;173(5):767-80. 10.1083/jcb.200509019 PubMed 16754960.
Backbone
  Vector backbone: pEGFP-C1
  Backbone size w/o insert (bp): 4681
  Total vector size (bp): 5358
  Vector type: Mammalian Expression
Growth in bacteria
  Bacterial resistance: Kanamycin, 50 μg/mL
  Growth temperature: 37°C
  Growth strain: DH5alpha
  Copy number: Unknown
Gene/Insert
  Gene/Insert name: Rab21 (alt name: Mus musculus RAB21, member RAS oncogene family (Rab21))
  Species: M. musculus (mouse)
  Insert size (bp): 677
  Mutation: Residue 76 from Q to L (Q76L: CAG -> CTG)
  GenBank ID: NM_024454.1
  Entrez Gene: Rab21 (a.k.a. 9630024B22)
  Promoter: CMV
  Tag / fusion protein: EGFP (N terminal on insert)
  Cloning method: Restriction Enzyme; 5′ cloning site HindIII (unknown if destroyed); 3′ cloning site XbaI (unknown if destroyed)
  Sequencing primers: 5′ EGFP-C: CATGGTCCTGCTGGAGTTCGTG
Terms and licenses: Academic/Nonprofit Terms; Industry Terms: Not Available to Industry
How to cite: pEGFP-Rab21-Q76L (CA) was a gift from Johanna Ivaska (Addgene plasmid # 83422 ; http://n2t.net/addgene:83422 ; RRID:Addgene_83422)
