>Addgene plasmid #83422 | pEGFP-Rab21-Q76L (CA) | addgene partial sequence | sequence record 162206 | CMV-F 5'-CGCAAATGGGCGGTAGGCGTG-3'
CTATATAAGCAGAGCTGGTTTAGTGAACCGTCAGATCCGCTAGCGCTACCGGTCGCCACCATGGTGAGCA
AGGGCGAGGAGCTGTTCACCGGGGTGGTGCCCATCCTGGTCGAGCTGGACGGCGACGTAAACGGCCACAA
GTTCAGCGTGTCCGGCGAGGGCGAGGGCGATGCCACCTACGGCAAGCTGACCCTGAAGTTCATCTGCACC
ACCGGCAAGCTGCCCGTGCCCTGGCCCACCCTCGTGACCACCCTGACCTACGGCGTGCAGTGCTTCAGCC
GCTACCCCGACCACATGAAGCAGCACGACTTCTTCAAGTCCGCCATGCCCGAAGGCTACGTCCAGGAGCG
CACCATCTTCTTCAAGGACGACGGCAACTACAAGACCCGCGCCGAGGTGAAGTTCGAGGGCGACACCCTG
GTGAACCGCATCGAGCTGAAGGGCATCGACTTCAAGGAGGACGGCAACATCCTGGGGCACAAGCTGGAGT
ACAACTACAACAGCCACAACGTCTATATCATGGCCGACAAGCAGAAGAACGGCATCAAGGTGAACTTCAA
GATCCGCCACAACATCGAGGACGGCAGCGTGCAGCTCGCCGACCACTACCAGCAGAACACCCCCATCGGC
GACGGCCCCGTGCTGCTGCCCGACAACCACTACCTGAGCACCCAGTCCGCCCTGAGCAAAGACCCCAACG
AGAAGCGCGATCACATGGTCCTGCTGGAGTTCGTGACCGCCGCCGGGATCACTCTCGGCATGGACGAGCT
GTACAAGTCCGGACTCAGATCTCGAGCTCAAGCTTCGATGGCTGCGGCCGGCGGCGGGGCGGCGGCGGCG
GCGGGCCGAGCCTACTCCTTCAAGGTGGTGCTGCTCGGGGAAGGCTGCGTGGGGAAGACGTCGCTGGTGC
TGCGCTACTGCGAGAACAAGTTCAACGACAAGCACATCACCACCCTGCAGGCATCTTTCTTAACAAAGAA
GTTAAATATTGGTGGAAAA
