>Addgene plasmid #83422 | pEGFP-Rab21-Q76L (CA) | addgene partial sequence | sequence record 162211 | F1ori-F 5'-GTGGACTCTTGTTCCAAACTGG-3'
CCTATCTCGGTCTATTCTTTTGATTTATAAGGGATTTTGCCGATTTCGGCCTATTGGTTAAAAAATGAGC
TGATTTAACAAAAATTTAACGCGAATTTTAACAAAATATTAACGCTTACAATTTACGCGTTAAGATACAT
TGATGAGTTTGGACAAACCACAACTAGAATGCAGTGAAAAAAATGCTTTATTTGTGAAATTTGTGATGCT
ATTGCTTTATTTGTAACCATTATAAGCTGCAATAAACAAGTTAACAACAACAATTGCATTCATTTTATGT
TTCAGGTTCAGGGGGAGGTGTGGGAGGTTTTTTAAAGCAAGTAAAACCTCTACAAATGTGGTATGGCTGA
TTATGATCAGTTATCTAGATTAGCCGGAGGAACAGCACCCTCCGCTGCTCTGAGCTTGAGGCTCGTCGTC
GATGATCTGCACACCTCGCCTTGCAGCCCCGGCTTGACTCGAGCCATTGCCTTTTGCTCTCTCATCCACC
TGGGCTGTCTCTATCATTCTTTTACAAAGGTCGAGAAAGAGCTCCTCAATGCCTTTGTTCTGTTTAGCGG
AAGTATGGTAATGCTTGGCTCCCACAGACTCTGCATACGATTCTGCTTCTTGAATAGAGACGTGCCTCTC
CTTTTCCAAGTCTATTTTATTACCAACTATACACAAACAGATCTCATTTCCCAACATTTTTCGTAATTCT
TTGACCCAGTTTTTTACCTTCTGAAAGGAATCTTCATCCGTTACATCATAAACTAAAATAGCTCCGTTCG
AATCTCGGTAGTAAATTGGGCCCAGTGCGTGGAATCTCTCCAGACCTGCTGTGTCCCATATGGCAAGGTT
TACTCTTTTTCCACCAATATTTAACTTCTTTGTTAAGAAAGATGCCTGCAGGGTGGTGATGTGCTTGTCG
TTGAACTTGTTCTCGCAGTAGCGCAGCACCAGCGACGTCTTCCCCACGCAGCCTTCCC
